>Addgene plasmid #96962 | pJet-CMV-CD5HA2-bglpA | depositor full sequence | sequence record 178474 | pJet-CMV-CD5HA2-bglpA sequence 4098 bps
GGCCTCGTGATACGCCTATTTTTATAGGTTAATGTCATGATAATAATGGTTTCTTAGACGTCAGGTGGCA
CTTTTCGGGGAAATGTGCGCGGAACCCCTATTTGTTTATTTTTCTAAATACATTCAAATATGTATCCGCT
CATGAGACAATAACCCTGATAAATGCTTCAATAATATTGAAAAAGGAAGAGTATGAGTATTCAACATTTC
CGTGTCGCCCTTATTCCCTTTTTTGCGGCATTTTGCCTTCCTGTTTTTGCTCACCCAGAAACGCTGGTGA
AAGTAAAAGATGCTGAAGATCAGTTGGGTGCACGAGTGGGTTACATCGAACTGGATCTCAACAGCGGTAA
GATCCTTGAGAGTTTTCGCCCCGAAGAACGTTTTCCAATGATGAGCACTTTTAAAGTTCTGCTATGTGGC
GCGGTATTATCCCGTATTGACGCCGGGCAAGAGCAACTCGGTCGCCGCATACACTATTCTCAGAATGACT
TGGTTGAGTACTCACCAGTCACAGAAAAGCATCTTACGGATGGCATGACAGTAAGAGAATTATGCAGTGC
TGCCATAACCATGAGTGATAACACTGCGGCCAACTTACTTCTGACAACGATCGGAGGACCGAAGGAGCTA
ACCGCTTTTTTGCACAACATGGGGGATCATGTAACTCGCCTTGATCGTTGGGAACCGGAGCTGAATGAAG
CCATACCAAACGACGAGCGTGACACCACGATGCCTGTAGCAATGGCAACAACGTTGCGCAAACTATTAAC
TGGCGAACTACTTACTCTAGCTTCCCGGCAACAATTAATAGACTGGATGGAGGCGGATAAAGTTGCAGGA
CCACTTCTGCGCTCGGCCCTTCCGGCTGGCTGGTTTATTGCTGATAAATCTGGAGCCGGTGAGCGTGGGT
CTCGCGGTATCATTGCAGCACTGGGGCCAGATGGTAAGCCCTCCCGTATCGTAGTTATCTACACGACGGG
GAGTCAGGCAACTATGGATGAACGAAATAGACAGATCGCTGAGATAGGTGCCTCACTGATTAAGCATTGG
TAACTGTCAGACCAAGTTTACTCATATATACTTTAGATTGATTTAAAACTTCATTTTTAATTTAAAAGGA
TCTAGGTGAAGATCCTTTTTGATAATCTCATGACCAAAATCCCTTAACGTGAGTTTTCGTTCCACTGAGC
GTCAGACCCCGTAGAAAAGATCAAAGGATCTTCTTGAGATCCTTTTTTTCTGCGCGTAATCTGCTGCTTG
CAAACAAAAAAACCACCGCTACCAGCGGTGGTTTGTTTGCCGGATCAAGAGCTACCAACTCTTTTTCCGA
AGGTAACTGGCTTCAGCAGAGCGCAGATACCAAATACTGTCCTTCTAGTGTAGCCGTAGTTAGGCCACCA
CTTCAAGAACTCTGTAGCACCGCCTACATACCTCGCTCTGCTAATCCTGTTACCAGTGGCTGCTGCCAGT
GGCGATAAGTCGTGTCTTACCGGGTTGGACTCAAGACGATAGTTACCGGATAAGGCGCAGCGGTCGGGCT
GAACGGGGGGTTCGTGCACACAGCCCAGCTTGGAGCGAACGACCTACACCGAACTGAGATACCTACAGCG
TGAGCTATGAGAAAGCGCCACGCTTCCCGAAGGGAGAAAGGCGGACAGGTATCCGGTAAGCGGCAGGGTC
GGAACAGGAGAGCGCACGAGGGAGCTTCCAGGGGGAAACGCCTGGTATCTTTATAGTCCTGTCGGGTTTC
GCCACCTCTGACTTGAGCGTCGATTTTTGTGATGCTCGTCAGGGGGGCGGAGCCTATGGAAAAACGCCAG
CAACGCGGCCTTTTTACGGTTCCTGGCCTTTTGCTGGCCTTTTGCTCACATGTTCTTTCCTGCGTTATCC
CCTGATTCTGTGGATAACCGTATTACCGCCTTTGAGTGAGCTGATACCGCTCGCCGCAGCCGAACGACCG
AGCGCAGCGAGTCAGTGAGCGAGGAAGCGGAAGAGCGCCCAATACGCAAACCGCCTCTCCCCGCGCGTTG
GCCGATTCATTAATGCAGCTGGCACGACAGGTTTCCCGACTGGAAAGCAATTGGCAGTGAGCGCAACGCA
ATTAATGTGAGTTAGCTCACTCATTAGGCACCCCAGGCTTTACACTTTATGCTTCCGGCTCGTATAATGT
GTGGAATTATGAGCGGATAATAATTTCACACAGGAGGTTTAAACTTTAAACATGTCAAAAGAGACGTCTT
TTGTTAAGAATGCTGAGGAACTTGCAAAGCAAAAAATGGATGCTATTAACCCTGAACTTTCTTCAAAATT
TAAATTTTTAATAAAATTCCTGTCTCAGTTTCCTGAAGCTTGCTCTAAACCTCGTTCAAAAAAAATGCAG
AATAAAGTTGGTCAAGAGGAACATATTGAATATTTAGCTCGTAGTTTTCATGAGAGTCGATTGCCAAGAA
AACCCACGCCACCTACAACGGTTCCTGATGAGGTGGTTAGCATAGTTCTTAATATAAGTTTTAATATACA
GCCTGAAAATCTTGAGAGAATAAAAGAAGAACATCGATTTTCCATGGCAGCTGAGAATATTGTAGGAGAT
CTTCTAGAAAGATCCCCGCGGCCATTGCATACGTTGTATCCATATCATAATATGTACATTTATATTGGCT
CATGTCCACATTACCGCCATGTTGACATTGATTATTGACTAGTTATTAATAGTAATCAATTACGGGGTCA
TTAGTTCATAGCCCATATATGGAGTTCCGCGTTACATAACTTACGGTAAATGGCCCGCCTGGCTGACCGC
CCAACGACCCCCGCCCATTGACGTCAATAATGACGTATGTTCCCATAGTAACGCCAATAGGGACTTTCCA
TTGACGTCAATGGGTGGACTATTTACGGTAAACTGCCCACTTGGCAGTACATCAAGTGTATCATATGCCA
AGTACGCCCCCTATTGACGTCAATGACGGTAAATGGCCCGCCTGGCATTATGCCCAGTACATGACCTTAT
GGGACTTTCCTACTTGGCAGTACATCTACGTATTAGTCATCGCTATTACCATGGTGATGCGGTTTTGGCA
GTACATCAATGGGCGTGGATAGCGGTTTGACTCACGGGATTTCCAAGTCTCCACCCCATTGACGTCAATG
GGAGTTTGTTTTGGCACCAAAATCAACGGGACTTCCAAAATGTCGTAACAACTCCGCCCCATTGACGCAA
ATGGGCGGTAGGCGTGTACGGTGGGAGGTCTATATAAGCAGAGCTCGTTTAGTGAACCGTCAGATCGCCT
GGAGACGCCATCCACGCTGTTTTGACCTCCATAGAAGACACCGGGACCGATCCAGCCTCCGCGGCCGGGA
ACGGTGCATTGGAACGCGGATTCCCCGTGCCAAGAGTGACGTAAGTACCGCCTATAGAGTCTATAGGCCC
ACCCCCTTGGCTTCTTATGCGACGGATCTGCCTGCAGGTCGACCACCATGAAGCGCTTCCTCTTCCTCCT
ACTCACCATCAGCCTCCTGGTTATGGTACAGATACAAACTGGACTCTCAGGACAAAACGACACCTACCCT
TACGACGTGCCCGACTACGCCTCAGCATCCAGCAACATAAGCGGAGGCATTTTCCTTTTCTTCGTGGCCA
ATGCCATAATCCACCTCTTCTGCTTCAGTTGAATAAAATATCTTTATTTTCATTACATCTGTGTGTTGGT
TTTTTGTGTGGTACCGCATCTTGCTGAAAAACTCGAGCCATCCGGAAGATCTGGCGGCCGCTCTCCCTAT
AGTGAGTCGTATTACGCCGGATGGATATGGTGTTCAGGCACAAGTGTTAAAGCAGTTGATTTTATTCACT
ATGATGAAAAAAACAATGAATGGAACCTGCTCCAAGTTAAAAATAGAGATAATACCGAAAACTCATCGAG
TAGTAAGATTAGAGATAATACAACAATAAAAAAATGGTTTAGAACTTACTCACAGCGTGATGCTACTAAT
TGGGACAATTTTCCAGATGAAGTATCATCTAAGAATTTAAATGAAGAAGACTTCAGAGCTTTTGTTAAAA
ATTATTTGGCAAAAATAATATAATTCGGCTGCAGGGGC
Features (pLannotate 1.2.2; 14 found; start..end, strand, type, name):
     88..192     +  promoter       AmpR promoter: bla
    193..1053    +  CDS            AmpR: β-lactamase; bla; confers resistance to ampicillin, carbenicillin, and related antibiotics
   1224..1812    +  rep_origin     ori: high-copy-number ColE1/pMB1/pBR322/pUC origin of replication
   1995..2078    +  CDS            lacI (fragment): lac repressor; lacI; The lac repressor binds to the lac operator to inhibit transcription in E. coli. This inhibition can be relieved by adding lactose or isopropyl-β-D-thiogalactopyranoside (IPTG).
   2103..2124    +  protein_bind   CAP binding site: CAP binding activates transcription in the presence of cAMP. E. coli catabolite activator protein
   2139..2169    +  promoter       lac UV5 promoter: E. coli lac promoter with an "up" mutation
   2222..2602    +  CDS            eco47IR (fragment): T2E7_ECOLX - Protein predicted: Swiss-Prot protein existence level 4. Recognizes the double-stranded sequence GGWCC and cleaves after G-1. From Escherichia coli.
   2684..3063    +  enhancer       CMV enhancer: human cytomegalovirus immediate early enhancer
   3135..3152    -  promoter       CMV promoter (fragment): human cytomegalovirus (CMV) immediate early promoter
   3214..3265    +  promoter       CMVd2 promoter: truncated human cytomegalovirus (CMV) immediate early promoter that yields moderately reduced expression relative to the full-length promoter
   3401..3450    +  intron         CMV intron (fragment): modified intron A from human cytomegalovirus
   3478..3669    +  CDS            CD52: CD52_HUMAN - Also known as CDW52, HE5. Experimental evidence at protein level: Swiss-Prot protein existence level 1. May play a role in carrying and orienting carbohydrate, as well as having a more specific role. From Homo sapiens (Human).
   3672..3720    +  polyA_signal   poly(A) signal: synthetic polyadenylation signal
   3776..3794    -  promoter       T7 promoter: promoter for bacteriophage T7 RNA polymerase
