>Addgene plasmid #96962 | pJet-CMV-CD5HA2-bglpA | addgene full sequence | sequence record 183222 | Addgene NGS Result
AGCGCCCAATACGCAAACCGCCTCTCCCCGCGCGTTGGCCGATTCATTAATGCAGCTGGCACGACAGGTT
TCCCGACTGGAAAGCAATTGGCAGTGAGCGCAACGCAATTAATGTGAGTTAGCTCACTCATTAGGCACCC
CAGGCTTTACACTTTATGCTTCCGGCTCGTATAATGTGTGGAATTATGAGCGGATAATAATTTCACACAG
GAGGTTTAAACTTTAAACATGTCAAAAGAGACGTCTTTTGTTAAGAATGCTGAGGAACTTGCAAAGCAAA
AAATGGATGCTATTAACCCTGAACTTTCTTCAAAATTTAAATTTTTAATAAAATTCCTGTCTCAGTTTCC
TGAAGCTTGCTCTAAACCTCGTTCAAAAAAAATGCAGAATAAAGTTGGTCAAGAGGAACATATTGAATAT
TTAGCTCGTAGTTTTCATGAGAGTCGATTGCCAAGAAAACCCACGCCACCTACAACGGTTCCTGATGAGG
TGGTTAGCATAGTTCTTAATATAAGTTTTAATATACAGCCTGAAAATCTTGAGAGAATAAAAGAAGAACA
TCGATTTTCCATGGCAGCTGAGAATATTGTAGGAGATCTTCTAGAAAGATCCCCGCGGCCATTGCATACG
TTGTATCCATATCATAATATGTACATTTATATTGGCTCATGTCCAACATTACCGCCATGTTGACATTGAT
TATTGACTAGTTATTAATAGTAATCAATTACGGGGTCATTAGTTCATAGCCCATATATGGAGTTCCGCGT
TACATAACTTACGGTAAATGGCCCGCCTGGCTGACCGCCCAACGACCCCCGCCCATTGACGTCAATAATG
ACGTATGTTCCCATAGTAACGCCAATAGGGACTTTCCATTGACGTCAATGGGTGGAGTATTTACGGTAAA
CTGCCCACTTGGCAGTACATCAAGTGTATCATATGCCAAGTACGCCCCCTATTGACGTCAATGACGGTAA
ATGGCCCGCCTGGCATTATGCCCAGTACATGACCTTATGGGACTTTCCTACTTGGCAGTACATCTACGTA
TTAGTCATCGCTATTACCATGGTGATGCGGTTTTGGCAGTACATCAATGGGCGTGGATAGCGGTTTGACT
CACGGGGATTTCCAAGTCTCCACCCCATTGACGTCAATGGGAGTTTGTTTTGGCACCAAAATCAACGGGA
CTTTCCAAAATGTCGTAACAACTCCGCCCCATTGACGCAAATGGGCGGTAGGCGTGTACGGTGGGAGGTC
TATATAAGCAGAGCTCGTTTAGTGAACCGTCAGATCGCCTGGAGACGCCATCCACGCTGTTTTGACCTCC
ATAGAAGACACCGGGACCGATCCAGCCTCCGCGGCCGGGAACGGTGCATTGGAACGCGGATTCCCCGTGC
CAAGAGTGACGTAAGTACCGCCTATAGAGTCTATAGGCCCACCCCCTTGGCTTCTTATGCGACGGATCTG
CCTGCAGGTCGACCACCATGAAGCGCTTCCTCTTCCTCCTACTCACCATCAGCCTCCTGGTTATGGTACA
GATACAAACTGGACTCTCAGGACAAAACGACACCTACCCTTACGACGTGCCCGACTACGCCTCAGCATCC
AGCAACATAAGCGGAGGCATTTTCCTTTTCTTCGTGGCCAATGCCATAATCCACCTCTTCTGCTTCAGTT
GAATAAAATATCTTTATTTTCATTACATCTGTGTGTTGGTTTTTTGTGTGGTACCGCATCTTGCTGAAAA
ACTCGAGCCATCCGGAAGATCTGGCGGCCGCTCTCCCTATAGTGAGTCGTATTACGCCGGATGGATATGG
TGTTCAGGCACAAGTGTTAAAGCAGTTGATTTTATTCACTATGATGAAAAAAACAATGAATGGAACCTGC
TCCAAGTTAAAAATAGAGATAATACCGAAAACTCATCGAGTAGTAAGATTAGAGATAATACAACAATAAA
AAAATGGTTTAGAACTTACTCACAGCGTGATGCTACTAATTGGGACAATTTTCCAGATGAAGTATCATCT
AAGAATTTAAATGAAGAAGACTTCAGAGCTTTTGTTAAAAATTATTTGGCAAAAATAATATAATTCGGCT
GCAGGGGCGGCCTCGTGATACGCCTATTTTTATAGGTTAATGTCATGATAATAATGGTTTCTTAGACGTC
AGGTGGCACTTTTCGGGGAAATGTGCGCGGAACCCCTATTTGTTTATTTTTCTAAATACATTCAAATATG
TATCCGCTCATGAGACAATAACCCTGATAAATGCTTCAATAATATTGAAAAAGGAAGAGTATGAGTATTC
AACATTTCCGTGTCGCCCTTATTCCCTTTTTTGCGGCATTTTGCCTTCCTGTTTTTGCTCACCCAGAAAC
GCTGGTGAAAGTAAAAGATGCTGAAGATCAGTTGGGTGCACGAGTGGGTTACATCGAACTGGATCTCAAC
AGCGGTAAGATCCTTGAGAGTTTTCGCCCCGAAGAACGTTTTCCAATGATGAGCACTTTTAAAGTTCTGC
TATGTGGCGCGGTATTATCCCGTATTGACGCCGGGCAAGAGCAACTCGGTCGCCGCATACACTATTCTCA
GAATGACTTGGTTGAGTACTCACCAGTCACAGAAAAGCATCTTACGGATGGCATGACAGTAAGAGAATTA
TGCAGTGCTGCCATAACCATGAGTGATAACACTGCGGCCAACTTACTTCTGACAACGATCGGAGGACCGA
AGGAGCTAACCGCTTTTTTGCACAACATGGGGGATCATGTAACTCGCCTTGATCGTTGGGAACCGGAGCT
GAATGAAGCCATACCAAACGACGAGCGTGACACCACGATGCCTGTAGCAATGGCAACAACGTTGCGCAAA
CTATTAACTGGCGAACTACTTACTCTAGCTTCCCGGCAACAATTAATAGACTGGATGGAGGCGGATAAAG
TTGCAGGACCACTTCTGCGCTCGGCCCTTCCGGCTGGCTGGTTTATTGCTGATAAATCTGGAGCCGGTGA
GCGTGGGTCTCGCGGTATCATTGCAGCACTGGGGCCAGATGGTAAGCCCTCCCGTATCGTAGTTATCTAC
ACGACGGGGAGTCAGGCAACTATGGATGAACGAAATAGACAGATCGCTGAGATAGGTGCCTCACTGATTA
AGCATTGGTAACTGTCAGACCAAGTTTACTCATATATACTTTAGATTGATTTAAAACTTCATTTTTAATT
TAAAAGGATCTAGGTGAAGATCCTTTTTGATAATCTCATGACCAAAATCCCTTAACGTGAGTTTTCGTTC
CACTGAGCGTCAGACCCCGTAGAAAAGATCAAAGGATCTTCTTGAGATCCTTTTTTTCTGCGCGTAATCT
GCTGCTTGCAAACAAAAAAACCACCGCTACCAGCGGTGGTTTGTTTGCCGGATCAAGAGCTACCAACTCT
TTTTCCGAAGGTAACTGGCTTCAGCAGAGCGCAGATACCAAATACTGTTCTTCTAGTGTAGCCGTAGTTA
GGCCACCACTTCAAGAACTCTGTAGCACCGCCTACATACCTCGCTCTGCTAATCCTGTTACCAGTGGCTG
CTGCCAGTGGCGATAAGTCGTGTCTTACCGGGTTGGACTCAAGACGATAGTTACCGGATAAGGCGCAGCG
GTCGGGCTGAACGGGGGGTTCGTGCACACAGCCCAGCTTGGAGCGAACGACCTACACCGAACTGAGATAC
CTACAGCGTGAGCTATGAGAAAGCGCCACGCTTCCCGAAGGGAGAAAGGCGGACAGGTATCCGGTAAGCG
GCAGGGTCGGAACAGGAGAGCGCACGAGGGAGCTTCCAGGGGGAAACGCCTGGTATCTTTATAGTCCTGT
CGGGTTTCGCCACCTCTGACTTGAGCGTCGATTTTTGTGATGCTCGTCAGGGGGGCGGAGCCTATGGAAA
AACGCCAGCAACGCGGCCTTTTTACGGTTCCTGGCCTTTTGCTGGCCTTTTGCTCACATGTTCTTTCCTG
CGTTATCCCCTGATTCTGTGGATAACCGTATTACCGCCTTTGAGTGAGCTGATACCGCTCGCCGCAGCCG
AACGACCGAGCGCAGCGAGTCAGTGAGCGAGGAAGCGGAAG
Features (pLannotate 1.2.2; 13 found; start..end, strand, type, name):
      2..85      +  CDS            lacI (fragment): lac repressor; lacI; The lac repressor binds to the lac operator to inhibit transcription in E. coli. This inhibition can be relieved by adding lactose or isopropyl-β-D-thiogalactopyranoside (IPTG).
    110..131     +  protein_bind   CAP binding site: CAP binding activates transcription in the presence of cAMP. E. coli catabolite activator protein
    146..176     +  promoter       lac UV5 promoter: E. coli lac promoter with an "up" mutation
    229..609     +  CDS            eco47IR (fragment): T2E7_ECOLX - Protein predicted: Swiss-Prot protein existence level 4. Recognizes the double-stranded sequence GGWCC and cleaves after G-1. From Escherichia coli.
    692..1071    +  enhancer       CMV enhancer: human cytomegalovirus immediate early enhancer
   1072..1275    +  promoter       CMV promoter: human cytomegalovirus (CMV) immediate early promoter
   1411..1460    +  intron         CMV intron (fragment): modified intron A from human cytomegalovirus
   1488..1679    +  CDS            CD52: CD52_HUMAN - Also known as CDW52, HE5. Experimental evidence at protein level: Swiss-Prot protein existence level 1. May play a role in carrying and orienting carbohydrate, as well as having a more specific role. From Homo sapiens (Human).
   1682..1730    +  polyA_signal   poly(A) signal: synthetic polyadenylation signal
   1786..1804    -  promoter       T7 promoter: promoter for bacteriophage T7 RNA polymerase
   2196..2300    +  promoter       AmpR promoter: bla
   2301..3161    +  CDS            AmpR: β-lactamase; bla; confers resistance to ampicillin, carbenicillin, and related antibiotics
   3332..3920    +  rep_origin     ori: high-copy-number ColE1/pMB1/pBR322/pUC origin of replication
