[The description below was written by a language model from this plasmid's Addgene catalogue record and pLannotate feature annotations shown in this document.]
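Description:
pJet-CMV-CD5HA2-bglpA is a small (about 4.1 kb) mammalian expression plasmid built on the pJet 1.2 cloning backbone. It is maintained in E. coli through a high-copy ColE1/pUC-type origin and selected with ampicillin via the β-lactamase gene under its own promoter. Backbone remnants typical of pJet are present: a lacI fragment, CAP binding site and lac UV5 promoter driving the eco47IR restriction endonuclease gene. That gene serves as a lethal counter-selection marker and appears here only as a fragment, consistent with its disruption by the cloned insert. A T7 promoter lies on the opposite strand just downstream of the insert.

The roughly 1.1 kb insert, cloned between XbaI and KpnI sites that remain intact, is a compact expression cassette. It consists of the human cytomegalovirus immediate-early enhancer and promoter, a short fragment of CMV intron A, an open reading frame annotated as human CD52, and a short polyadenylation signal of about 50 bp. The annotation calls this signal synthetic, whereas the construct name suggests a β-globin origin. According to the record, the coding sequence is human CD52 with an HA epitope embedded in it. The HA tag is not annotated separately in either feature table. CD52 is a very small glycosylphosphatidylinositol-anchored surface glycoprotein, so the chimera should display the HA epitope on the cell surface.

The associated publication concerns isolating gene-edited cells by knock-in of short GPI-anchored epitope tags, so this plasmid fits as an expression test of such a minimal tag cassette. The depositor and sequencing-verified records differ by only a few nucleotides, and also in how the CMV promoter region is annotated.
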