Addgene plasmid #96962: pJet-CMV-CD5HA2-bglpA
Purpose: Expression plasmid for HA-tag embedded into human CD52 with short polyA
Depositing lab: Dmitriy Mazurov. Depositing organization: Institute of Gene Biology (RAS). Publication: Isolation of gene-edited cells via knock-in of short glycophosphatidylinositol-anchored epitope tags. Zotova A, Pichugin A, Atemasova A, Knyazhanskaya E, Lopatukhina E, Mitkin N, Holmuhamedov E, Gottikh M, Kuprash D, Filatov A, Mazurov D. Sci Rep. 2019 Feb 28;9(1):3132. doi: 10.1038/s41598-019-40219-z. PubMed 30816313.
Backbone
  Vector backbone: pJet 1.2
  Total vector size (bp): 4098
  Vector type: Mammalian Expression
Growth in bacteria
  Bacterial resistance: Ampicillin, 100 μg/mL
  Growth temperature: 37°C
  Growth strain: DH5alpha
  Copy number: High Copy
Gene/Insert
  Gene/Insert name: CMV-CD5HA2-bglpA
  Species: H. sapiens (human)
  Insert size (bp): 1131
  Promoter: CMV
  Cloning method: Restriction Enzyme; 5′ cloning site XbaI (not destroyed); 3′ cloning site KpnI (not destroyed)
  Sequencing primers: 5′ AAGAACATCGATTTTCCATGGCAG; 3′ CGACTCACTATAGGGAGAGCGGC
Terms and licenses: Academic/Nonprofit Terms; Industry Terms: Not Available to Industry
How to cite: pJet-CMV-CD5HA2-bglpA was a gift from Dmitriy Mazurov (Addgene plasmid # 96962 ; http://n2t.net/addgene:96962 ; RRID:Addgene_96962)
